Addgene plasmid #23732: pDONR223-MAP3K14
Depositing lab: William Hahn & David Root. Depositing organization: Dana-Farber Cancer Institute. Publication: COT drives resistance to RAF inhibition through MAP kinase pathway reactivation. Johannessen CM, Boehm JS, Kim SY, Thomas SR, Wardwell L, Johnson LA, Emery CM, Stransky N, Cogdill AP, Barretina J, Caponigro G, Hieronymus H, Murray RR, Salehi-Ashtiani K, Hill DE, Vidal M, Zhao JJ, Yang X, Alkan O, Kim S, Harris JL, Wilson CJ, Myer VE, Finan PM, Root DE, Roberts TM, Golub T, Flaherty KT, Dummer R, Weber BL, Sellers WR, Schlegel R, Wargo JA, Hahn WC, Garraway LA. Nature. 2010 Dec 16;468(7326):968-72. doi: 10.1038/nature09627 PubMed 21107320.
Backbone
  Vector backbone: pDONR223
  Backbone manufacturer: Invitrogen
  Backbone size w/o insert (bp): 5005
  Vector type: Gateway Donor vector
Growth in bacteria
  Bacterial resistance: Spectinomycin, 50 μg/mL
  Growth temperature: 37°C
  Growth strain: DH5alpha
  Copy number: High Copy
Gene/Insert
  Gene/Insert name: MAP3K14 (alt name: mitogen-activated protein kinase kinase kinase 14)
  Species: H. sapiens (human)
  Insert size (bp): 2844
  Entrez Gene: MAP3K14 (a.k.a. FTDCR1B, HS, HSNIK, IMD112, NIK)
  Cloning method: Gateway Cloning
  Sequencing primers: 5′ M13pUC-fwd; 3′ M13rev
Terms and licenses: Academic/Nonprofit Terms; Industry Terms: Not Available to Industry
Depositor comments: The ORF has no Stop codon. This design enables easy recombination into a destination vector to add an epitope tag of choice and Stop codon to the ORF. Do NOT use this plasmid directly for transfections. A set of 4 custom lentiviral vectors is available ( pLX301 (http://www.addgene.org/25895/) , pLX302 (http://www.addgene.org/25896/) , pLX303 (http://www.addgene.org/25897/) , pLX304 (http://www.addgene.org/25890/) ) to be used to express these ORFs in mammalian cells. These plasmids are not included in the kit and must be ordered separately.
How to cite: pDONR223-MAP3K14 was a gift from William Hahn & David Root (Addgene plasmid # 23732 ; http://n2t.net/addgene:23732 ; RRID:Addgene_23732)
