[The description below was written by a language model from this plasmid's Addgene catalogue record.]
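Description:
pDONR223-MAP3K14 is a Gateway entry clone built on the Invitrogen pDONR223 donor backbone (about 5 kb without insert) and carrying the human MAP3K14 open reading frame, an insert of roughly 2.8 kb. MAP3K14 encodes mitogen-activated protein kinase kinase kinase 14, also known as NIK. The plasmid is maintained at high copy in standard E. coli cloning strains and selected with spectinomycin. The insert was introduced by Gateway recombination, so in the resulting entry clone the ORF is expected to be flanked by recombination sites that allow transfer into compatible destination vectors. M13 forward and reverse primer sites on either side of the cloning region are listed for sequence verification. No feature table is provided with the record, so the exact positions of the att sites, origin and resistance cassette are not documented here.

The key design feature is that the ORF lacks a stop codon. This "open" configuration lets the coding sequence be recombined in frame into a destination vector that supplies a C-terminal epitope tag of choice together with the stop codon. The entry clone is not meant to express the gene in mammalian cells, and the depositor explicitly notes it should not be used directly for transfection. Instead it serves as a shuttle and archival source of the kinase ORF. The depositor points to a set of four companion lentiviral destination vectors (pLX301 to pLX304), obtained separately, for expressing the ORF in mammalian cells. The clone belongs to a kit of ORF clones, and the associated publication concerns resistance to RAF inhibition through reactivation of the MAP kinase pathway.
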