>Addgene plasmid #23732 | pDONR223-MAP3K14 | depositor partial sequence | sequence record 10917 | Author sequence
ATGGCAGTGATGGAAATGGCCTGCCCAGGTGCCCCTGGCTCAGCAGTGGGGCAGCAGAAGGAACTCCCCA
AAGCCAAGGAGAAGACGCCGCCACTGGGGAAGAAACAGAGCTCCGTCTACAAGCTTGAGGCCGTGGAGAA
GAGCCCTGTGTTCTGCGGAAAGTGGGAGATCCTGAATGACGTGATTACCAAGGGCACAGCCAAGGAAGGC
TCCGAGGCAGGGCCAGCTGCCATCTCTATCATCGCCCAGGCTGAGTGTGAGAATAGCCAAGAGTTCAGCC
CCACCTTTTCAGAACGCATTTTCATCGCTGGGTCCAAACAGTACAGCCAGTCCGAGAGTCTTGATCAGAT
CCCCAACAATGTGGCCCATGCTACAGAGGGCAAAATGGCCCGTGTGTGTTGGAAGGGAAAGCGTCGCAGC
AAAGCCCGGAAGAAACGGAAGAAGAAGAGCTCAAAGTCCCTGGCTCATGCAGGAGTGGCCTTGGCCAAAC
CCCTCCCCAGGACCCCTGAGCAGGAGAGCTGCACCATCCCAGTGCAGGAGGATGAGTCTCCACTCGGCGC
CCCATATGTTAGAAACACCCCGCAGTTCACCAAGCCTCTGAAGGAACCAGGCCTTGGGCAACTCTGTTTT
AAGCAGCTTGGCGAGGGCCTACGGCCGGCTCTGCCTCGATCAGAACTCCACAAACTGATCAGCCCCTTGC
AATGTCTGAACCACGTGTGGAAACTGCACCACCCCCAGGACGGAGGCCCCCTGCCCCTGCCCACGCACCC
CTTCCCCTATAGCAGACTGCCTCATCCCTTCCCATTCCACCCTCTCCAGCCCTGGAAACCTCACCCTCTG
GAGTCCTTCCTGGGCAAACTGGCCTGTGTAGACAGCCAGAAACCCTTGCCTGACCCACACCTGAGCAAAC
TGGCCTGTGTAGACAGTCCAAAGCCCCTGCCTGGCCCACACCTGGAGCCCAGCTGCCTGTCTCGTGGTGC
CCATGAGAAGTTTTCTGTGGAGGAATACCTAGTGCATGCTCTGCAAGGCAGCGTGAGCTCAGGCCAGGCC
CACAGCCTGACCAGCCTGGCCAAGACCTGGGCAGCAAGGGGCTCCAGATCCCGGGAGCCCAGCCCCAAAA
CTGAGGACAACGAGGGTGTCCTGCTCACTGAGAAACTCAAGCCAGTGGATTATGAGTACCGAGAAGAAGT
CCACTGGGCCACGCACCAGCTCCGCCTGGGCAGAGGCTCCTTCGGAGAGGTGCACAGGATGGAGGACAAG
CAGACTGGCTTCCAGTGCGCTGTCAAAAAGGTGCGGCTGGAAGTATTTCGGGCAGAGGAGCTGATGGCAT
GTGCAGGATTGACCTCACCCAGAATTGTCCCTTTGTATGGAGCTGTGAGAGAAGGGCCTTGGGTCAACAT
CTTCATGGAGCTGCTGGAAGGTGGCTCCCTGGGCCAGCTGGTCAAGGAGCAGGGCTGTCTCCCAGAGGAC
CGGGCCCTGTACTACCTGGGCCAGGCCCTGGAGGGTCTGGAATACCTCCACTCACGAAGGATTCTGCATG
GGGACGTCAAAGCTGACAACGTGCTCCTGTCCAGCGATGGGAGCCACGCAGCCCTCTGTGACTTTGGCCA
TGCTGTGTGTCTTCAACCTGATGGCCTGGGAAAGTCCTTGCTCACAGGGGACTACATCCCTGGCACAGAG
ACCCACATGGCTCCGGAGGTGGTGCTGGGCAGGAGCTGCGACGCCAAGGTGGATGTCTGGAGCAGCTGCT
GTATGATGCTGCACATGCTCAACGGCTGCCACCCCTGGACTCAGTTCTTCCGAGGGCCGCTCTGCCTCAA
GATTGCCAGCGAGCCTCCGCCTGTGAGGGAGATCCCACCCTCCTGCGCCCCTCTCACAGCCCAGGCCATC
CAAGAGGGGCTGAGGAAAGAGCCCATCCACCGCGTGTCTGCAGCGGAGCTGGGAGGGAAGGTGAACCGGG
CACTACAGCAAGTGGGAGGTCTGAAGAGCCCTTGGAGGGGAGAATATAAAGAACCAAGACATCCACCGCC
AAATCAAGCCAATTACCACCAGACCCTCCATGCCCAGCCGAGAGAGCTTTCGCCAAGGGCCCCAGGGCCC
CGGCCAGCTGAGGAGACAACAGGCAGAGCCCCTAAGCTCCAGCCTCCTCTCCCACCAGAGCCCCCAGAGC
CAAACAAGTCTCCTCCCTTGACTTTGAGCAAGGAGGAGTCTGGGATGTGGGAACCCTTACCTCTGTCCTC
CCTGGAGCCAGCCCCTGCCAGAAACCCCAGCTCACCAGAGCGGAAAGCAACCGTCCCGGAGCAGGAACTG
CAGCAGCTGGAAATAGAATTATTCCTCAACAGCCTGTCCCAGCCATTTTCTCTGGAGGAGCAGGAGCAAA
TTCTCTCGTGCCTCAGCATCGACAGCCTCTCCCTGTCGGATGACAGTGAGAAGAACCCATCAAAGGCCTC
TCAAAGCTCGCGGGACACCCTGAGCTCAGGCGTACACTCCTGGAGCAGCCAGGCCGAGGCTCGAAGCTCC
AGCTGGAACATGGTGCTGGCCCGGGGGCGGCCCACCGACACCCCAAGCTATTTCAATGGTGTGAAAGTCC
AAATACAGTCTCTTAATGGTGAACACCTGCACATCCGGGAGTTCCACCGGGTCAAAGTGGGAGACATCGC
CACTGGCATCAGCAGCCAGATCCCAGCTGCAGCCTTCAGCTTGGTGACCAAAGACGGGCAGCCTGTTCGC
TACGACATGGAGGTGCCAGACTCGGGCATCGACCTGCAGTGCACACTGGCCCCTGATGGCAGCTTCGCCT
GGAGCTGGAGGGTCAAGCATGGCCAGCTGGAGAACAGGCCCTAA
