>Addgene plasmid #23732 | pDONR223-MAP3K14 | addgene partial sequence | sequence record 29629 | 23732 with M13pUC-fwd
CTCGGGCCCAATAATGATTTTATTTTGACTGATAGTGACCTGTTCGTTGCAACAAATTGATGAGCAATGC
TTTTTTATAATGCCAACTTTGTACAAAAAAGTTGGCATGGCAGTGATGGAAATGGCCTGCCCAGGTGCCC
CTGGCTCAGCAGTGGGGCAGCAGAAGGAACTCCCCAAAGCCAAGGAGAAGACGCCGCCACTGGGGAAGAA
ACAGAGCTCCGTCTACAAGCTTGAGGCCGTGGAGAAGAGCCCTGTGTTCTGCGGAAAGTGGGAGATCCTG
AATGACGTGATTACCAAGGGCACAGCCAAGGAAGGCTCCGAGGCAGGGCCAGCTGCCATCTCTATCATCG
CCCAGGCTGAGTGTGAGAATAGCCAAGAGTTCAGCCCCACCTTTTCAGAACGCATTTTCATCGCTGGGTC
CAAACAGTACAGCCAGTCCGAGAGTCTTGATCAGATCCCCAACAATGTGGCCCATGCTACAGAGGGCAAA
ATGGCCCGTGTGTGTTGGAAGGGAAAGCGTCGCAGCAAAGCCCGGAAGAAACGGAAGAAGAAGAGCTCAA
AGTCCCTGGCTCATGCAGGAGTGGCCTTGGCCAAACCCCTCCCCAGGACCCCTGAGCAGGAGAGCTGCAC
CATCCCAGTGCAGGAGGATGAGTCTCCACTCGGCGCCCCATATGT
